>Addgene plasmid #226696 | pAM104 | addgene full sequence | sequence record 450911 | Addgene NGS Result
TCTCTTCCGGGCGCTATCATGCCATACCGCGAAAGGTTTTGCGCCATTCGATGGTGTCCGGGATCTCGAC
GCTCTCCCTTATGCGACTCCTGCATTAGGAAATTAATACGACTCACTATAGGGGAATTGTGAGCGGATAA
CAATTCCCCTGTAGAAATAATTTTGTTTAACTTTAATAAGGAGATATACCATGGGTGGCGGACTAATAGA
AGTGGAACGCCCTCTGTACGGAGTAGAGGTGTTTCCGGGTGAAACAGCCCACTTTGAAATTGAACTTTCT
GAACCTGATGTTCACGGCCAGTGGCGCCTGCGCGGACAGCCTTTGGCAGCTTCCCCTGACTGTGAAATCA
TTGAGGATGGACGCCGCCATATTCTGATCCTTCATAACTGTCAGCTGGGTATGACAGGAGAGGTTTCCTT
CCAGGCTGCTAATACCCGCTCTGCAGCCAATCTGCGCGTGCGCGAATTGGGTGGAGCAGGACCGCCACCA
TATAGTGCAGCAAACGACGAAAACTACGCTTTAGCAGCGCATGGTGGCAAACATACCTTTAATAACGAGA
ATGTTAGCGCACACACATTCAACAATGAAAATGTCAGTAAACATACCTTTAACAATGAAAACGTGAGTTG
TTATTGCATCACGGGAGATGCACTAGTTGCCCTACCCGAGGGCGAGTCGGTACGCATCGCCGACATCGTG
CCGGGTGCGCGGCCCAACAGTGACAACGCCATCGACCTGAAAGTCCTTGACCGGCATGGCAATCCCGTGC
TCGCCGACCGGCTGTTCCACTCCGGCGAGCATCCGGTGTACACGGTGCGTACGGTCGAAGGTCTGCGTGT
GACGGGCACCGCGAACCACCCGTTGTTGTGTTTGGTCGACGTCGCCGGGGTGCCGACCCTGCTGTGGAAG
CTGATCGACGAAATCAAGCCGGGCGATTACGCGGTGATTCAACGCAGCGCATTCAGCGTCGACTGTGCAG
GTTTTGCCCGCGGGAAACCCGAATTTGCGCCCACAACCTACACAGTCGGCGTCCCTGGACTGGTGCGTTT
CTTGGAAGCACACCACCGAGACCCGGACGCCCAAGCTATCGCCGACGAGCTGACCGACGGGCGGTTCTAC
TACGCGAAAGTCGCCAGTGTCACCGACGCCGGCGTGCAGCCGGTGTATAGCCTTCGTGTCGACACGGCAG
ACCACGCGTTTATCACGAACGGGTTCGTCAGCCACGCTACTGGCCTCACCGGTCTGAACTCAGGCCTCAC
GACAAATCCTGGTGTATCCGCTTGGCAGGTCAACACAGCTTATACTGCGGGACAATTGGTCACATATAAC
GGCAAGACGTATAAATGTTTGCAGCCCCACACCTCCTTGGCAGGATGGGAACCATCCAACGTTCCTGCCT
TGTGGCAGCTTCAATAATTAACCTAGGCTGCTGCCACCGCTGAGCAATAACTAGCATAACCCCTTGGGGC
CTCTAAACGGGTCTTGAGGGGTTTTTTGCTGAAAGGAGGAACTATATCCGGATTGGCGAATGGG
[124 nt withheld, positions 1535-1658]
C
[91 nt withheld, positions 1660-1750]
A
[49 nt withheld, positions 1752-1800]
CCTTTGACGTTGGAGTCCACGTTCTTT
[37 nt withheld, positions 1828-1864]
ACCCTATCTCGGTCTATTCTTTTGATTTATAAGGGATTTTGCCGATTTCGGCCTATTGGTTAAAAAATGA
GCTGATTTAACAAAAATTTAACGCGAATTTTAACAAAATATTAACGCTTACAATTTAGGTGGCACTTTTC
GGGGAAATGTGCGCGGAACCCCTATTTGTTTATTTTTCTAAATACATTCAAATATGTATCCGCTCATGAA
TTAATTCTTAGAAAAACTCATCGAGCATCAAATGAAACTGCAATTTATTCATATCAGGATTATCAATACC
ATATTTTTGAAAAAGCCGTTTCTGTAATGAAGGAGAAAACTCACCGAGGCAGTTCCATAGGATGGCAAGA
TCCTGGTATCGGTCTGCGATTCCGACTCGTCCAACATCAATACAACCTATTAATTTCCCCTCGTCAAAAA
TAAGGTTATCAAGTGAGAAATCACCATGAGTGACGACTGAATCCGGTGAGAATGGCAAAAGTTTATGCAT
TTCTTTCCAGACTTGTTCAACAGGCCAGCCATTACGCTCGTCATCAAAATCACTCGCATCAACCAAACCG
TTATTCATTCGTGATTGCGCCTGAGCGAGACGAAATACGCGATCGCTGTTAAAAGGACAATTACAAACAG
GAATCGAATGCAACCGGCGCAGGAACACTGCCAGCGCATCAACAATATTTTCACCTGAATCAGGATATTC
TTCTAATACCTGGAATGCTGTTTTCCCGGGGATCGCAGTGGTGAGTAACCATGCATCATCAGGAGTACGG
ATAAAATGCTTGATGGTCGGAAGAGGCATAAATTCCGTCAGCCAGTTTAGTCTGACCATCTCATCTGTAA
CATCATTGGCAACGCTACCTTTGCCATGTTTCAGAAACAACTCTGGCGCATCGGGCTTCCCATACAATCG
ATAGATTGTCGCACCTGATTGCCCGACATTATCGCGAGCCCATTTATACCCATATAAATCAGCATCCATG
TTGGAATTTAATCGCGGCCTAGAGCAAGACGTTTCCCGTTGAATATGGCTCATAACACCCCTTGTATTAC
TGTTTATGTAAGCAGACAGTTTTATTGTTCATGACCAAAATCCCTTAACGTGAGTTTTCGTTCCACTGAG
CGTCAGACCCCGTAGAAAAGATCAAAGGATCTTCTTGAGATCCTTTTTTTCTGCGCGTAATCTGCTGCTT
GCAAACAAAAAAACCACCGCTACCAGCGGTGGTTTGTTTGCCGGATCAAGAGCTACCAACTCTTTTTCCG
AAGGTAACTGGCTTCAGCAGAGCGCAGATACCAAATACTGTCCTTCTAGTGTAGCCGTAGTTAGGCCACC
ACTTCAAGAACTCTGTAGCACCGCCTACATACCTCGCTCTGCTAATCCTGTTACCAGTGGCTGCTGCCAG
TGGCGATAAGTCGTGTCTTACCGGGTTGGACTCAAGACGATAGTTACCGGATAAGGCGCAGCGGTCGGGC
TGAACGGGGGGTTCGTGCACACAGCCCAGCTTGGAGCGAACGACCTACACCGAACTGAGATACCTACAGC
GTGAGCTATGAGAAAGCGCCACGCTTCCCGAAGGGAGAAAGGCGGACAGGTATCCGGTAAGCGGCAGGGT
CGGAACAGGAGAGCGCACGAGGGAGCTTCCAGGGGGAAACGCCTGGTATCTTTATAGTCCTGTCGGGTTT
CGCCACCTCTGACTTGAGCGTCGATTTTTGTGATGCTCGTCAGGGGGGCGGAGCCTATGGAAAAACGCCA
GCAACGCGGCCTTTTTACGGTTCCTGGCCTTTTGCTGGCCTTTTGCTCACATGTTCTTTCCTGCGTTATC
CCCTGATTCTGTGGATAACCGTATTACCGCCTTTGAGTGAGCTGATACCGCTCGCCGCAGCCGAACGACC
GAGCGCAGCGAGTCAGTGAGCGAGGAAGCGGAAGAGCGCCTGATGCGGTATTTTCTCCTTACGCATCTGT
GCGGTATTTCACACCGCAATGGTGCACTCTCAGTACAATCTGCTCTGATGCCGCATAGTTAAGCCAGTAT
ACACTCCGCTATCGCTACGTGACTGGGTCATGGCTGCGCCCCGACACCCGCCAACACCCGCTGACGCGCC
CTGACGGGCTTGTCTGCTCCCGGCATCCGCTTACAGACAAGCTGTGACCGTCTCCGGGAGCTGCATGTGT
CAGAGGTTTTCACCGTCATCACCGAAACGCGCGAGGCAGCTGCGGTAAAGCTCATCAGCGTGGTCGTGAA
GCGATTCACAGATGTCTGCCTGTTCATCCGCGTCCAGCTCGTTGAGTTTCTCCAGAAGCGTTAATGTCTG
GCTTCTGATAAAGCGGGCCATGTTAAGGGCGGTTTTTTCCTGTTTGGTCACTGATGCCTCCGTGTAAGGG
GGATTTCTGTTCATGGGGGTAATGATACCGATGAAACGAGAGAGGATGCTCACGATACGGGTTACTGATG
ATGAACATGCCCGGTTACTGGAACGTTGTGAGGGTAAACAACTGGCGGTATGGATGCGGCGGGACCAGAG
AAAAATCACTCAGGGTCAATGCCAGCGCTTCGTTAATACAGATGTAGGTGTTCCACAGGGTAGCCAGCAG
CATCCTGCGATGCAGATCCGGAACATAATGGTGCAGGGCGCTGACTTCCGCGTTTCCAGACTTTACGAAA
CACGGAAACCGAAGACCATTCATGTTGTTGCTCAGGTCGCAGACGTTTTGCAGCAGCAGTCGCTTCACGT
TCGCTCGCGTATCGGTGATTCATTCTGCTAACCAGTAAGGCAACCCCGCCAGCCTAGCCGGGTCCTCAAC
GACAGGAGCACGATCATGCGCACCCGTGGGGCCGCCATGCCGGCGATAATGGCCTGCTTCTCGCCGAAAC
GTTTGGTGGCGGGACCAGTGACGAAGGCTTGAGCGAGGGCGTGCAAGATTCCGAATACCGCAAGCGACAG
GCCGATCATCGTCGCGCTCCAGCGAAAGCGGTCCTCGCCGAAAATGACCCAGAGCGCTGCCGGCACCTGT
CCTACGAGTTGCATGATAAAGAAGACAGTCATAAGTGCGGCGACGATAGTCATGCCCCGCGCCCACCGGA
AGGAGCTGACTGGGTTGAAGGCTCTCAAGGGCATCGGTCGAGATCCCGGTGCCTAATGAGTGAGCTAACT
TACATTAATTGCGTTGCGCTCACTGCCCGCTTTCCAGTCGGGAAACCTGTCGTGCCAGCTGCATTAATGA
ATCGGCCAACGCGCGGGGAGAGGCGGTTTGCGTATTGGGCGCCAGGGTGGTTTTTCTTTTCACCAGTGAG
ACGGGCAACAGCTGATTGCCCTTCACCGCCTGGCCCTGAGAGAGTTGCAGCAAGCGGTCCACGCTGGTTT
GCCCCAGCAGGCGAAAATCCTGTTTGATGGTGGTTAACGGCGGGATATAACATGAGCTGTCTTCGGTATC
GTCGTATCCCACTACCGAGATATCCGCACCAACGCGCAGCCCGGACTCGGTAATGGCGCGCATTGCGCCC
AGCGCCATCTGATCGTTGGCAACCAGCATCGCAGTGGGAACGATGCCCTCATTCAGCATTTGCATGGTTT
GTTGAAAACCGGACATGGCACTCCAGTCGCCTTCCCGTTCCGCTATCGGCTGAATTTGATTGCGAGTGAG
ATATTTATGCCAGCCAGCCAGACGCAGACGCGCCGAGACAGAACTTAATGGGCCCGCTAACAGCGCGATT
TGCTGGTGACCCAATGCGACCAGATGCTCCACGCCCAGTCGCGTACCGTCTTCATGGGAGAAAATAATAC
TGTTGATGGGTGTCTGGTCAGAGACATCAAGAAATAACGCCGGAACATTAGTGCAGGCAGCTTCCACAGC
AATGGCATCCTGGTCATCCAGCGGATAGTTAATGATCAGCCCACTGACGCGTTGCGCGAGAAGATTGTGC
ACCGCCGCTTTACAGGCTTCGACGCCGCTTCGTTCTACCATCGACACCACCACGCTGGCACCCAGTTGAT
CGGCGCGAGATTTAATCGCCGCGACAATTTGCGACGGCGCGTGCAGGGCCAGACTGGAGGTGGCAACGCC
AATCAGCAACGACTGTTTGCCCGCCAGTTGTTGTGCCACGCGGTTGGGAATGTAATTCAGCTCCGCCATC
GCCGCTTCCACTTTTTCCCGCGTTTTCGCAGAAACGTGGCTGGCCTGGTTCACCACGCGGGAAACGGTCT
GATAAGAGACACCGGCATACTCTGCGACATCGTATAACGTTACTGGTTTCACATTCACCACCCTGAATTG
AC
Features (pLannotate 1.2.2; 20 found; start..end, strand, type, name):
     66..101     -  CDS            TcR (fragment): tetracycline efflux protein; tet; confers resistance to tetracycline
    104..122     +  promoter       T7 promoter: promoter for bacteriophage T7 RNA polymerase
    123..147     +  protein_bind   lac operator: The lac repressor binds to the lac operator to inhibit transcription in E. coli. This inhibition can be relieved by adding lactose or isopropyl-β-D-thiogalactopyranoside (IPTG). lac repressor encoded by lacI
    162..184     +  RBS            RBS: efficient ribosome binding site from bacteriophage T7 gene 10 (Olins and Rangwala, 1989)
    500..524     +  CDS            ssrA tag (LVA) (fragment): C-terminal peptide that mediates degradation in bacteria through the ClpXP and ClpAP proteases (McGinness et al., 2006) mutant LVA variant that confers accelerated degradation under some conditions (Andersen et al., 1998)
    635..1228    +  CDS            Mxe GyrA intein: modified GyrA intein (Southworth et al., 1999); Mycobacterium xenopi gyrA; N-terminal cleavage of this intein can be induced by thiols.
   1259..1414    +  CDS            CBD: chitin binding domain from chitinase A1 (Watanabe et al., 1994); Bacillus circulans chiA
   1426..1443    +  CDS            SET1 (fragment): solubility-enhancement tag derived from T7 phage gene 10B
   1451..1498    +  terminator     T7 terminator: transcription terminator for bacteriophage T7 RNA polymerase
   1535..1963    +  rep_origin     f1 ori (sequence partly withheld): f1 bacteriophage origin of replication; arrow indicates direction of (+) strand synthesis
   2016..2073    +  promoter       AmpR promoter (fragment): bla
   2082..2897    -  CDS            KanR: aminoglycoside phosphotransferase; aph(3')-Ia; confers resistance to kanamycin in bacteria or G418 (Geneticin®) in eukaryotes
   3019..3607    +  rep_origin     ori: high-copy-number ColE1/pMB1/pBR322/pUC origin of replication
   3793..3932    -  misc_feature   bom: basis of mobility region from pBR322
   4034..4225    -  CDS            rop: Rop protein, which maintains plasmids at low copy number; rop
   4242..4622    +  CDS            YPB1_ECOLX: Protein predicted: Swiss-Prot protein existence level 4. From Escherichia coli.
   4694..4985    -  CDS            TcR (fragment): tetracycline efflux protein; tet; confers resistance to tetracycline
   5000..5021    -  protein_bind   CAP binding site: CAP binding activates transcription in the presence of cAMP. E. coli catabolite activator protein
   5034..6116    -  CDS            lacI: lac repressor; lacI; The lac repressor binds to the lac operator to inhibit transcription in E. coli. This inhibition can be relieved by adding lactose or isopropyl-β-D-thiogalactopyranoside (IPTG).
   6117..58      -  promoter       lacI promoter (across the origin): lacI
