[The description below was written by a language model from this plasmid's Addgene catalogue record and pLannotate feature annotations shown in this document.]
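Description:
pAM104 is a 6,136-nt bacterial expression plasmid built on the TXB1 intein-fusion backbone and designed to produce a model proteasome substrate in E. coli. It is selected with kanamycin through an aph(3')-Ia KanR gene and replicates from a ColE1/pMB1-type origin. The catalogue lists it as high copy, although the feature table also shows the pBR322-derived bom region and a rop gene, which normally moderates copy number. An f1 origin is present, along with remnant fragments of the tetracycline resistance gene and of the AmpR promoter that appear to be backbone leftovers.

Expression is driven by a T7 promoter with an adjacent lac operator and the T7 gene 10 ribosome binding site, ending at a T7 terminator. A plasmid-borne lacI gene provides repressor, so transcription is IPTG-inducible in hosts that supply T7 RNA polymerase. The stated payload is "GGG-TitinV15P-43-K-11-intein-CBD". This indicates a human titin-derived domain carrying a V15P substitution, preceded by a glycine-rich N-terminus and followed by a cyclin B-derived tail. The "43-K-11" notation presumably describes the tail's segment lengths around a lysine, but the record does not define it. The annotation does not mark the titin or cyclin B segments themselves, and the short ssrA-tag and SET1 fragment hits are likely partial matches rather than functional elements.

Downstream, the insert is fused to the Mycobacterium xenopi GyrA intein and the Bacillus circulans chitin binding domain. This arrangement allows capture on chitin resin and thiol-induced intein cleavage to release the substrate without the tag. The associated publication concerns how the 26S proteasome prioritises substrates kinetically, which is consistent with use of the purified protein as a defined substrate in degradation assays.
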