Addgene plasmid #226696: pAM104
Purpose: GGG-TitinV15P-43-K-11-intein-CBD
Depositing lab: Andreas Martin. Depositing organization: University of California, Berkeley. Publication: The 26S Proteasome Utilizes a Kinetic Gateway to Prioritize Substrate Degradation. Bard JAM, Bashore C, Dong KC, Martin A. Cell. 2019 Apr 4;177(2):286-298.e15. doi: 10.1016/j.cell.2019.02.031. Epub 2019 Mar 28. PubMed 30929903.
Backbone
  Vector backbone: TXB1
  Vector type: Bacterial Expression
Growth in bacteria
  Bacterial resistance: Kanamycin, 50 μg/mL
  Growth temperature: 37°C
  Growth strain: DH5alpha
  Copy number: High Copy
Gene/Insert
  Gene/Insert name: titin
  Species: H. sapiens (human)
  Entrez Gene: TTN (a.k.a. CMD1G, CMH9, CMPD4, CMYO5, CMYP5, EOMFC, HMERF, LGMD2J, LGMDR10, MYLK5, SALMY, TMD)
  Promoter: T7
  Tag / fusion protein: cyclin B (C terminal on insert); GyrA inteine- Chitin Binding domain (C terminal on insert)
  Cloning method: Unknown
  Sequencing primers: 5′ T7 forward
Terms and licenses: Academic/Nonprofit Terms; Industry Terms: Not Available to Industry
How to cite: pAM104 was a gift from Andreas Martin (Addgene plasmid # 226696 ; http://n2t.net/addgene:226696 ; RRID:Addgene_226696)
